>Addgene plasmid #210976 | pNLF1-N_MAGEA3:1-314 | addgene full sequence | sequence record 423316 | Addgene NGS Result
TCAATATTGGCCATTAGCCATATTATTCATTGGTTATATAGCATAAATCAATATTGGCTATTGGCCATTG
CATACGTTGTATCTATATCATAATATGTACATTTATATTGGCTCATGTCCAATATGACCGCCATGTTGGC
ATTGATTATTGACTAGTTATTAATAGTAATCAATTACGGGGTCATTAGTTCATAGCCCATATATGGAGTT
CCGCGTTACATAACTTACGGTAAATGGCCCGCCTGGCTGACCGCCCAACGACCCCCGCCCATTGACGTCA
ATAATGACGTATGTTCCCATAGTAACGCCAATAGGGACTTTCCATTGACGTCAATGGGTGGAGTATTTAC
GGTAAACTGCCCACTTGGCAGTACATCAAGTGTATCATATGCCAAGTCCGCCCCCTATTGACGTCAATGA
CGGTAAATGGCCCGCCTGGCATTATGCCCAGTACATGACCTTACGGGACTTTCCTACTTGGCAGTACATC
TACGTATTAGTCATCGCTATTACCATGGTGATGCGGTTTTGGCAGTACACCAATGGGCGTGGATAGCGGT
TTGACTCACGGGGATTTCCAAGTCTCCACCCCATTGACGTCAATGGGAGTTTGTTTTGGCACCAAAATCA
ACGGGACTTTCCAAAATGTCGTAATAACCCCGCCCCGTTGACGCAAATGGGCGGTAGGCGTGTACGGTGG
GAGGTCTATATAAGCAGAGCTGGTTTAGTGAACCGTCAGATCACTAGAAGCTTTATTGCGGTAGTTTATC
ACAGTTAAATTGCTAACGCAGTCAGTGCTTCTGACACAACAGTCTCGAACTTAAGCTGCAGAAGTTGGTC
GTGAGGCACTGGGCAGGTAAGTATCAAGGTTACAAGACAGGTTTAAGGAGACCAATAGAAACTGGGCTTG
TCGAGACAGAGAAGACTCTTGCGTTTCTGATAGGCACCTATTGGTCTTACTGACATCCACTTTGCCTTTC
TCTCCACAGGTGTCCACTCCCAGTTCAATTACAGCTCTTAAGGCTAGAGTATTAATACGACTCACTATAG
GGCTAGCGCTCACCATGGTCTTCACACTCGAAGATTTCGTTGGGGACTGGCGACAGACAGCCGGCTACAA
CCTGGACCAAGTCCTTGAACAGGGAGGTGTGTCCAGTTTGTTTCAGAATCTCGGGGTGTCCGTAACTCCG
ATCCAAAGGATTGTCCTGAGCGGTGAAAATGGGCTGAAGATCGACATCCATGTCATCATCCCGTATGAAG
GTCTGAGCGGCGACCAAATGGGCCAGATCGAAAAAATTTTTAAGGTGGTGTACCCTGTGGATGATCATCA
CTTTAAGGTGATCCTGCACTATGGCACACTGGTAATCGACGGGGTTACGCCGAACATGATCGACTATTTC
GGACGGCCGTATGAAGGCATCGCCGTGTTCGACGGCAAAAAGATCACTGTAACAGGGACCCTGTGGAACG
GCAACAAAATTATCGACGAGCGCCTGATCAACCCCGACGGCTCCCTGCTGTTCCGAGTAACCATCAACGG
AGTGACCGGCTGGCGGCTGTGCGAACGCATTCTGGCGGGCTCGAGCGGCGCGATCGCTTCCGAATTCATG
CCTCTTGAGCAGAGGAGTCAGCACTGCAAGCCTGAAGAAGGCCTTGAGGCCCGAGGAGAGGCCCTGGGCC
TGGTGGGTGCGCAGGCTCCTGCTACTGAGGAGCAGGAGGCTGCCTCCTCCTCTTCTACTCTAGTTGAAGT
CACCCTGGGGGAGGTGCCTGCTGCCGAGTCACCAGATCCTCCCCAGAGTCCTCAGGGAGCCTCCAGCCTC
CCCACTACCATGAACTACCCTCTCTGGAGCCAATCCTATGAGGACTCCAGCAACCAAGAAGAGGAGGGGC
CAAGCACCTTCCCTGACCTGGAGTCCGAGTTCCAAGCAGCACTCAGTAGGAAGGTGGCCGAGTTGGTTCA
TTTTCTGCTCCTCAAGTATCGAGCCAGGGAGCCGGTCACAAAGGCAGAAATGCTGGGGAGTGTCGTCGGA
AATTGGCAGTATTTCTTTCCTGTGATCTTCAGCAAAGCTTCCAGTTCCTTGCAGCTGGTCTTTGGCATCG
AGCTGATGGAAGTGGACCCCATCGGCCACTTGTACATCTTTGCCACCTGCCTGGGCCTCTCCTACGATGG
CCTGCTGGGTGACAATCAGATCATGCCCAAGGCAGGCCTCCTGATAATCGTCCTGGCCATAATCGCAAGA
GAGGGCGACTGTGCCCCTGAGGAGAAAATCTGGGAGGAGCTGAGTGTGTTAGAGGTGTTTGAGGGGAGGG
AAGACAGTATCTTGGGGGATCCCAAGAAGCTGCTCACCCAACATTTCGTGCAGGAAAACTACCTGGAGTA
CCGGCAGGTCCCCGGCAGTGATCCTGCATGTTATGAATTCCTGTGGGGTCCAAGGGCCCTCGTTGAAACC
AGCTATGTGAAAGTCCTGCACCATATGGTAAAGATCAGTGGAGGACCTCACATTTCCTACCCACCCCTGC
ATGAGTGGGTTTTGAGAGAGGGGGAAGAGTAATAATCTAGATTTGGGCCCAATTCCTGCAGGATTTTGCG
GCCGCTTGCTGAGTTGGCTGCTGCCACCGCTGAGCAATAACTAGCATAACCCCTTGGCCGCTTCGAGCAG
ACATGATAAGATACATTGATGAGTTTGGACAAACCACAACTAGAATGCAGTGAAAAAAATGCTTTATTTG
TGAAATTTGTGATGCTATTGCTTTATTTGTAACCATTATAAGCTGCAATAAACAAGTTAACAACAACAAT
TGCATTCATTTTATGTTTCAGGTTCAGGGGGAGATGTGGGAGGTTTTTTTAAGCAAGTAAAACCTCTACA
AATGTGGTAAAATCGAATTTTAACAAAATATTAACGCTTACAATTTCCTGATGCGGTATTTTCTCCTTAC
GCATCTGTGCGGTATTTCACACCGCATACGCGGATCTGCGCAGCACCATGGCCTGAAATAACCTCTGAAA
GAGGAACTTGGTTAGGTACCTTCTGAGGCGGAAAGAACCAGCTGTGGAATGTGTGTCAGTTAGGGTGTGG
AAAGTCCCCAGGCTCCCCAGCAGGCAGAAGTATGCAAAGCATGCATCTCAATTAGTCAGCAACCAGGTGT
GGAAAGTCCCCAGGCTCCCCAGCAGGCAGAAGTATGCAAAGCATGCATCTCAATTAGTCAGCAACCATAG
TCCCGCCCCTAACTCCGCCCATCCCGCCCCTAACTCCGCCCAGTTCCGCCCATTCTCCGCCCCATGGCTG
ACTAATTTTTTTTATTTATGCAGAGGCCGAGGCCGCCTCGGCCTCTGAGCTATTCCAGAAGTAGTGAGGA
GGCTTTTTTGGAGGCCTAGGCTTTTGCAAAAAGCTCGATTCTTCTGACACTAGCGCCACCATGAAGAAGC
CCGAACTCACCGCTACCAGCGTTGAAAAATTTCTCATCGAGAAGTTCGACAGTGTGAGCGACCTGATGCA
GTTGTCGGAGGGCGAAGAGAGCCGAGCCTTCAGCTTCGATGTCGGCGGACGCGGCTATGTACTGCGGGTG
AATAGCTGCGCTGATGGCTTCTACAAAGACCGCTACGTGTACCGCCACTTCGCCAGCGCTGCACTACCCA
TCCCCGAAGTGTTGGACATCGGCGAGTTCAGCGAGAGCCTGACATACTGCATCAGTAGACGCGCCCAAGG
CGTTACTCTCCAAGACCTCCCCGAAACAGAGCTGCCTGCTGTGTTACAGCCTGTCGCCGAAGCTATGGAT
GCTATTGCCGCCGCCGACCTCAGTCAAACCAGCGGCTTCGGCCCATTCGGGCCCCAAGGCATCGGCCAGT
ACACAACCTGGCGGGATTTCATTTGCGCCATTGCTGATCCCCATGTCTACCACTGGCAGACCGTGATGGA
CGACACCGTGTCCGCCAGCGTAGCTCAAGCCCTGGACGAACTGATGCTGTGGGCCGAAGACTGTCCCGAG
GTGCGCCACCTCGTCCATGCCGACTTCGGCAGCAACAACGTCCTGACCGACAACGGCCGCATCACCGCCG
TAATCGACTGGTCCGAAGCTATGTTCGGGGACAGTCAGTACGAGGTGGCCAACATCTTCTTCTGGCGGCC
CTGGCTGGCTTGCATGGAGCAGCAGACTCGCTACTTCGAGCGCCGGCATCCCGAGCTGGCCGGCAGCCCT
CGTCTGCGAGCCTACATGCTGCGCATCGGCCTGGATCAGCTCTACCAGAGCCTCGTGGACGGCAACTTCG
ACGATGCTGCCTGGGCTCAAGGCCGCTGCGATGCCATCGTCCGCAGCGGGGCCGGCACCGTCGGTCGCAC
ACAAATCGCTCGCCGGAGCGCAGCCGTATGGACCGACGGCTGCGTCGAGGTGCTGGCCGACAGCGGCAAC
CGCCGGCCCAGTACACGACCGCGCGCTAAGGAGGTAGGTCGAGTTTAGACTCTAGCCATCACGATGGCCG
CAATAAAATATCTTTATTTTCATTACATCTGTGTGTTGGTTTTTTGTGTGAATCGATAGCGATAAGGATC
CTCTTTGCGCTTGCGTTTTCCCTTGTCCAGATAGCCCAGTAGCTGACATTCATCCGGGGTCAGCACCGTT
TCTGCGGACTGGCTTTCTACGTAATGGTTTCTTAGACGTCAGGTGGCACTTTTCGGGGAAATGTGCGCGG
AACCCCTATTTGTTTATTTTTCTAAATACATTCAAATATGTATCCGCTCATGAGACAATAACCCTGATAA
ATGCTTCAATAATATTGAAAAAGGAAGAGTATGAGTATTCAACATTTCCGTGTCGCCCTTATTCCCTTTT
TTGCGGCATTTTGCCTTCCTGTTTTTGCTCACCCAGAAACGCTGGTGAAAGTAAAAGATGCTGAAGATCA
GTTGGGTGCACGAGTGGGTTACATCGAACTGGATCTCAACAGCGGTAAGATCCTTGAGAGTTTTCGCCCC
GAAGAACGTTTTCCAATGATGAGCACTTTCAAAGTTCTGCTATGTGGCGCGGTATTATCCCGTATTGACG
CCGGGCAAGAGCAACTCGGTCGCCGCATACACTATTCTCAGAATGACTTGGTTGAGTACTCACCAGTCAC
AGAAAAGCATCTTACGGATGGCATGACAGTAAGAGAATTATGCAGTGCTGCCATAACCATGAGTGATAAC
ACTGCGGCCAACTTACTTCTGACAACTATCGGAGGACCGAAGGAGCTAACCGCTTTTTTGCACAACATGG
GGGATCATGTAACTCGCCTTGATCGTTGGGAACCGGAGCTGAATGAAGCCATACCAAACGACGAGCGTGA
CACCACGATGCCTGTAGCAATGGCAACAACGTTGCGCAAACTATTAACTGGCGAACTACTTACTCTAGCT
TCCCGGCAACAATTAATAGACTGGATGGAGGCGGATAAAGTTGCAGGACCACTTCTGCGCTCGGCCCTTC
CGGCTGGCTGGTTTATTGCTGATAAATCTGGAGCCGGTGAGCGTGGGTCTCGCGGTATCATTGCAGCACT
GGGGCCAGATGGTAAGCCCTCCCGTATCGTAGTTATCTACACGACGGGGAGTCAGGCAACTATGGATGAA
CGAAATAGACAGATCGCTGAGATAGGTGCCTCACTGATTAAGCATTGGTAATTCGAAATGACCGACCAAG
CGACGCCCAACCGGTATCAGCTCACTCAAAGGCGGTAATACGGTTATCCACAGAATCAGGGGATAACGCA
GGAAAGAACATGTGAGCAAAAGGCCAGCAAAAGGCCAGGAACCGTAAAAAGGCCGCGTTGCTGGCGTTTT
TCCATAGGCTCCGCCCCCCTGACGAGCATCACAAAAATCGACGCTCAAGTCAGAGGTGGCGAAACCCGAC
AGGACTATAAAGATACCAGGCGTTTCCCCCTGGAAGCTCCCTCGTGCGCTCTCCTGTTCCGACCCTGCCG
CTTACCGGATACCTGTCCGCCTTTCTCCCTTCGGGAAGCGTGGCGCTTTCTCATAGCTCACGCTGTAGGT
ATCTCAGTTCGGTGTAGGTCGTTCGCTCCAAGCTGGGCTGTGTGCACGAACCCCCCGTTCAGCCCGACCG
CTGCGCCTTATCCGGTAACTATCGTCTTGAGTCCAACCCGGTAAGACACGACTTATCGCCACTGGCAGCA
GCCACTGGTAACAGGATTAGCAGAGCGAGGTATGTAGGCGGTGCTACAGAGTTCTTGAAGTGGTGGCCTA
ACTACGGCTACACTAGAAGGACAGTATTTGGTATCTGCGCTCTGCTGAAGCCAGTTACCTTCGGAAAAAG
AGTTGGTAGCTCTTGATCCGGCAAACAAACCACCGCTGGTAGCGGTGGTTTTTTTGTTTGCAAGCAGCAG
ATTACGCGCAGAAAAAAAGGATTTCAAGAAGATCCTTTGATCTTTTCTACGGGGTCTGACGCTCAGTGGA
ACGAAAACTCACGTTAAGGGATTTTGGTCATGAGATTATCAAAAAGGATCTTCACCTAGATCCTTTTATA
GTCCGGAAATACAGGAACGCACGCTGGATGGCCCTTCGCTGGGATGGTGAAACCATGAAAAATGGCAGCT
TCAGTGGATTAAGTGGGGGTAATGTGGCCTGTACCCTCTGGTTGCATAGGTATTCATACGGTTAAAATTT
ATCAGGCGCGATTGCGGCAGTTTTTCGGGTGGTTTGTTGCCATTTTTACCTGTCTGCTGCCGTGATCGCG
CTGAACGCGTTTTAGCGGTGCGTACAATTAAGGGATTATGGTAAATCCACTTACTGTCTGCCCTCGTAGC
CATCGAGATAAACCGCAGTACTCCGGCCACGATGCGTCCGGCGTAGAGGATCGAGATCT
Features (pLannotate 1.2.2; 20 found; start..end, strand, type, name):
    140..517     +  enhancer       CMV enhancer: human cytomegalovirus immediate early enhancer
    519..718     +  promoter       CMV promoter: human cytomegalovirus (CMV) immediate early promoter
    857..989     +  intron         chimeric intron: chimera between introns from human β-globin and immunoglobulin heavy chain genes
   1033..1051    +  promoter       T7 promoter: promoter for bacteriophage T7 RNA polymerase
   1065..1577    +  CDS            Nluc: NanoLuc® luciferase human codon-optimized
   1608..2549    +  CDS            MAGEA3: MAGA3_HUMAN - Also known as MAGE3. Experimental evidence at protein level: Swiss-Prot protein existence level 1. Proposed to enhance ubiquitin ligase activity of RING-type zinc finger-containing E3 ubiquitin-protein ligases. May enhance ubiquitin ligase activity of TRIM28 and stimulate p53/TP53 ubiquitination by TRIM28. Proposed to act through recruitment and/or stabilization of the Ubl-conjugating enzyme (E2) at the E3:substrate complex. May play a role in embryonal development and tumor transformation or aspects of tumor progression. In vitro promotes cell viability in melanoma cell lines. A
   2598..2623    +  CDS            SET1 (fragment): solubility-enhancement tag derived from T7 phage gene 10B
   2631..2647    +  terminator     T7 terminator (fragment): transcription terminator for bacteriophage T7 RNA polymerase
   2667..2788    -  polyA_signal   SV40 poly(A) signal: SV40 polyadenylation signal
   2811..2879    -  CDS            large T antigen (fragment): large T antigen from SV40 (simian virus 40)
   2884..2916    +  rep_origin     M13 ori (fragment): M13 bacteriophage origin of replication; arrow indicates direction of (+) strand synthesis
   2917..2968    -  misc_feature   bom (fragment): basis of mobility region from pBR322
   3033..3390    +  promoter       SV40 promoter: SV40 enhancer and early promoter
   3421..4443    +  CDS            hph: KHYB_ECOLX - Experimental evidence at protein level: Swiss-Prot protein existence level 1. The aminoglycoside phosphotransferases achieve inactivation of their antibiotic substrates by phosphorylation. Only phosphorylates hygromycin and closely related compounds such as demethyl analogs and destomycin. From Escherichia coli.
   4482..4530    +  polyA_signal   poly(A) signal: synthetic polyadenylation signal
   4551..4643    -  CDS            tnpA (fragment): TN5P_ECOLX - Also known as tnp. Experimental evidence at protein level: Swiss-Prot protein existence level 1. Mediates transposition of transposon Tn5 by a 'cut and paste' mechanism. First, the monomeric transposase binds the 19 bp inverted DNA repeats flanking the transposon. Then, dimerization of the DNA- bound transposase creates a synaptic DNA complex. After nicking of the first DNA strand, excision of the transposon proceeds through a series of intermediates. The transposase then mediates the insertion of the transposon at a new site by strand transfer. The activity of the wild- type tran
   4686..4790    +  promoter       AmpR promoter: bla
   4791..5651    +  CDS            AmpR: β-lactamase; bla; confers resistance to ampicillin, carbenicillin, and related antibiotics
   5809..6397    -  rep_origin     ori: high-copy-number ColE1/pMB1/pBR322/pUC origin of replication
   6513..6796    +  misc_feature   cer region: ColE1-derived recombination site that helps to maintain plasmids as monomers
