[The description below was written by a language model from this plasmid's Addgene catalogue record and pLannotate feature annotations shown in this document.]
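Description:
pNLF1-N_MAGEA3:1-314 is a mammalian expression plasmid of about 6.8 kb built on the Promega pNLF1-N backbone, designed to produce full-length, wild-type human MAGEA3 (residues M1 to E314, a 942 bp insert) fused at its N terminus to NanoLuc luciferase. The coding region was derived from a Mammalian Gene Collection clone and inserted by ligation-independent cloning between EcoRI and XbaI sites, both of which are retained. In bacteria the plasmid replicates from a high-copy ColE1/pUC-type origin and is selected with ampicillin through the β-lactamase gene. A ColE1 cer site is also annotated, which helps keep the plasmid monomeric. For mammalian cells, a separate cassette places the hygromycin phosphotransferase gene (hph) under the SV40 enhancer/early promoter with a synthetic polyadenylation signal, allowing hygromycin selection of stable transfectants.

The expression unit is driven by the CMV immediate early enhancer and promoter, followed by a chimeric β-globin/immunoglobulin intron that generally improves transcript processing and expression. A T7 promoter sits just upstream of the human codon-optimized Nluc open reading frame, which is joined through a short linker to MAGEA3, and an SV40 poly(A) signal lies downstream. Several small annotated fragments (SET1, T7 terminator, large T antigen, M13 ori, bom, tnpA) are probably short partial matches or backbone remnants rather than functional parts. MAGEA3 is a cancer-testis antigen proposed to enhance the activity of RING-type E3 ubiquitin ligases such as TRIM28. A NanoLuc fusion of this kind gives a bright luminescent readout of the protein in cells and can serve as an energy donor in BRET-type assays, although the record states the purpose only as tagged mammalian expression.
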