Addgene plasmid #210976: pNLF1-N_MAGEA3:1-314
Purpose: Mammalian expression of full-length human MAGEA3. N-terminal NanoLuc luciferase tag.
Depositing lab: Cheryl Arrowsmith. Depositing organization: University of Toronto. Publication: A Target Class Ligandability Evaluation of WD40 Repeat-Containing Proteins. Ackloo S, Li F, Szewczyk M, Seitova A, Loppnau P, Zeng H, Xu J, Ahmad S, Arnautova YA, Baghaie AJ, Beldar S, Bolotokova A, Centrella PA, Chau I, Clark MA, Cuozzo JW, Dehghani-Tafti S, Disch JS, Dong A, Dumas A, Feng JA, Ghiabi P, Gibson E, Gilmer J, Goldman B, Green SR, Guie MA, Guilinger JP, Harms N, Herasymenko O, Houliston S, Hutchinson A, Kearnes S, Keefe AD, Kimani SW, Kramer T, Kutera M, Kwak HA, Lento C, Li Y, Liu J, Loup J, Machado RAC, Mulhern CJ, Perveen S, Righetto GL, Riley P, Shrestha S, Sigel EA, Silva M, Sintchak MD, Slakman BL, Taylor RD, Thompson J, Torng W, Underkoffler C, von Rechenberg M, Walsh RT, Watson I, Wilson DJ, Wolf E, Yadav M, Yazdi AK, Zhang J, Zhang Y, Santhakumar V, Edwards AM, Barsyte-Lovejoy D, Schapira M, Brown PJ, Halabelian L, Arrowsmith CH. J Med Chem. 2025 Jan 23;68(2):1092-1112. doi: 10.1021/acs.jmedchem.4c02010. Epub 2024 Nov 4. PubMed 39495097.
Backbone
  Vector backbone: pNLF1-N
  Backbone manufacturer: Promega
  Vector type: Mammalian Expression
  Selectable markers: Hygromycin
Growth in bacteria
  Bacterial resistance: Ampicillin, 100 μg/mL
  Growth temperature: 37°C
  Growth strain: DH5alpha
  Copy number: High Copy
Gene/Insert
  Gene/Insert name: MAGEA3:M1-E314
  Species: H. sapiens (human)
  Insert size (bp): 942
  Mutation: wild type
  Entrez Gene: MAGEA3 (a.k.a. CT1.3, HIP8, HYPD, MAGE3, MAGEA6)
  Promoter: CMV
  Tag / fusion protein: NanoLuc luciferase (N terminal on insert)
  Cloning method: Ligation Independent Cloning
  Sequencing primers: 5′ gtaaccatcaacggagtgac; 3′ tatcatgtctgctcgaagc
Resource information
  A portion of this plasmid was derived from a plasmid made by: Mammalian Gene Collection (BC005963)
Terms and licenses: Academic/Nonprofit Terms; Industry Terms: Not Available to Industry
Depositor comments: 5' Cloning Site: EcoR1 (not destroyed), 3' Cloning Site: Xba1 (not destroyed). N terminal tag: mvftledfvgdwrqtagynldqvleqggvsslfqnlgvsvtpiqrivlsgenglkidihviipyeglsgdqmgqiekifkvvypvddhhfkvilhygtlvidgvtpnmidyfgrpyegiavfdgkkitvtgtlwngnkiiderlinpdgsllfrvtingvtgwrlcerilagssgaiasef.
How to cite: pNLF1-N_MAGEA3:1-314 was a gift from Cheryl Arrowsmith (Addgene plasmid # 210976 ; http://n2t.net/addgene:210976 ; RRID:Addgene_210976)
