>Addgene plasmid #210976 | pNLF1-N_MAGEA3:1-314 | depositor partial sequence | sequence record 411432 | Insert sequence
ATGCCTCTTGAGCAGAGGAGTCAGCACTGCAAGCCTGAAGAAGGCCTTGAGGCCCGAGGAGAGGCCCTGG
GCCTGGTGGGTGCGCAGGCTCCTGCTACTGAGGAGCAGGAGGCTGCCTCCTCCTCTTCTACTCTAGTTGA
AGTCACCCTGGGGGAGGTGCCTGCTGCCGAGTCACCAGATCCTCCCCAGAGTCCTCAGGGAGCCTCCAGC
CTCCCCACTACCATGAACTACCCTCTCTGGAGCCAATCCTATGAGGACTCCAGCAACCAAGAAGAGGAGG
GGCCAAGCACCTTCCCTGACCTGGAGTCCGAGTTCCAAGCAGCACTCAGTAGGAAGGTGGCCGAGTTGGT
TCATTTTCTGCTCCTCAAGTATCGAGCCAGGGAGCCGGTCACAAAGGCAGAAATGCTGGGGAGTGTCGTC
GGAAATTGGCAGTATTTCTTTCCTGTGATCTTCAGCAAAGCTTCCAGTTCCTTGCAGCTGGTCTTTGGCA
TCGAGCTGATGGAAGTGGACCCCATCGGCCACTTGTACATCTTTGCCACCTGCCTGGGCCTCTCCTACGA
TGGCCTGCTGGGTGACAATCAGATCATGCCCAAGGCAGGCCTCCTGATAATCGTCCTGGCCATAATCGCA
AGAGAGGGCGACTGTGCCCCTGAGGAGAAAATCTGGGAGGAGCTGAGTGTGTTAGAGGTGTTTGAGGGGA
GGGAAGACAGTATCTTGGGGGATCCCAAGAAGCTGCTCACCCAACATTTCGTGCAGGAAAACTACCTGGA
GTACCGGCAGGTCCCCGGCAGTGATCCTGCATGTTATGAATTCCTGTGGGGTCCAAGGGCCCTCGTTGAA
ACCAGCTATGTGAAAGTCCTGCACCATATGGTAAAGATCAGTGGAGGACCTCACATTTCCTACCCACCCC
TGCATGAGTGGGTTTTGAGAGAGGGGGAAGAG
